Addgene plasmid #78640: pBW201J109-gfp
Purpose: pSB3K3 carrying J109-30gfp-t
Depositing lab: Baojun Wang. Depositing organization: University of Edinburgh. Publication: Engineering modular and tunable genetic amplifiers for scaling transcriptional signals in cascaded gene networks. Wang B, Barahona M, Buck M. Nucleic Acids Res. 2014 Aug;42(14):9484-92. doi: 10.1093/nar/gku593. Epub 2014 Jul 16. PubMed 25030903.
Backbone
  Vector backbone: pSB3K3
  Backbone manufacturer: BioBrick vector, IGEM registry
  Vector type: Synthetic Biology
Growth in bacteria
  Bacterial resistance: Kanamycin, 50 μg/mL
  Growth temperature: 37°C
  Growth strain: DH5alpha
  Copy number: Low Copy
Gene/Insert
  Gene/Insert name: J109-30gfp-t
  Species: Synthetic
  Promoter: see insert
  Cloning method: Unknown
  Sequencing primers: 5′ pBRforEco; 3′ RNAde-BB-2R
Terms and licenses: Academic/Nonprofit Terms; Industry Terms: Not Available to Industry
How to cite: pBW201J109-gfp was a gift from Baojun Wang (Addgene plasmid # 78640 ; http://n2t.net/addgene:78640 ; RRID:Addgene_78640)
