[The description below was written by a language model from this plasmid's Addgene catalogue record.]
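Description:
pBW201J109-gfp is a synthetic biology plasmid built on pSB3K3, a BioBrick-format vector from the iGEM registry. It is propagated in E. coli under kanamycin selection and is recorded as low copy. pSB3K3 is generally known as a p15A-origin BioBrick backbone, but no feature table accompanies this record, so the origin and the exact layout of the cloning site cannot be confirmed here.

The payload is a fully synthetic cassette named J109-30gfp-t. The promoter field simply refers back to the insert, so the regulatory parts are only implied by the name. Read by the usual BioBrick shorthand, "J109" most likely denotes a constitutive promoter from the Anderson J231xx family (such as J23109, a weak member), "30" a ribosome binding site of the B003x series (such as B0030), "gfp" a green fluorescent protein reporter, and "t" a downstream transcriptional terminator. These part identities are interpretations of the name rather than stated facts. Under that reading, the cassette is a simple constitutive reporter unit: a fixed-strength promoter drives GFP translation from a defined RBS, and the terminator insulates the unit from the backbone.

The plasmid comes from work on modular, tunable genetic amplifiers that scale transcriptional signals in cascaded gene networks. In that setting, a construct of this kind would plausibly serve as a reference or characterisation plasmid, reporting the output of a defined promoter as fluorescence for comparison with amplified circuit outputs. The record does not spell out its specific role, and the cloning method is listed as unknown.
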