>Addgene plasmid #78640 | pBW201J109-gfp | depositor partial sequence | sequence record 146752 | backbone
TACTAGTAGCGGCCGCTGCAGTCCGGCAAAAAAACGGGCAAGGTGTCACCACCCTGCCCTTTTTCTTTAA
AACCGAAAAGATTACTTCGCGTTATGCAGGCTTCCTCGCTCACTGACTCGCTGCGCTCGGTCGTTCGGCT
GCGGCGAGCGGTATCAGCTCACTCAAAGGCGGTAATCTCGAGTCCCGTCAAGTCAGCGTAATGCTCTGCC
AGTGTTACAACCAATTAACCAATTCTGATTAGAAAAACTCATCGAGCATCAAATGAAACTGCAATTTATT
CATATCAGGATTATCAATACCATATTTTTGAAAAAGCCGTTTCTGTAATGAAGGAGAAAACTCACCGAGG
CAGTTCCATAGGATGGCAAGATCCTGGTATCGGTCTGCGATTCCGACTCGTCCAACATCAATACAACCTA
TTAATTTCCCCTCGTCAAAAATAAGGTTATCAAGTGAGAAATCACCATGAGTGACGACTGAATCCGGTGA
GAATGGCAAAAGCTTATGCATTTCTTTCCAGACTTGTTCAACAGGCCAGCCATTACGCTCGTCATCAAAA
TCACTCGCATCAACCAAACCGTTATTCATTCGTGATTGCGCCTGAGCGAGACGAAATACGCGATCGCTGT
TAAAAGGACAATTACAAACAGGAATCGAATGCAACCGGCGCAGGAACACTGCCAGCGCATCAACAATATT
TTCACCTGAATCAGGATATTCTTCTAATACCTGGAATGCTGTTTTCCCGGGGATCGCAGTGGTGAGTAAC
CATGCATCATCAGGAGTACGGATAAAATGCTTGATGGTCGGAAGAGGCATAAATTCCGTCAGCCAGTTTA
GTCTGACCATCTCATCTGTAACATCATTGGCAACGCTACCTTTGCCATGTTTCAGAAACAACTCTGGCGC
ATCGGGCTTCCCATACAATCGATAGATTGTCGCACCTGATTGCCCGACATTATCGCGAGCCCATTTATAC
CCATATAAATCAGCATCCATGTTGGAATTTAATCGCGGCCTCGAGCAAGACGTTTCCCGTTGAATATGGC
TCATAACACCCCTTGTATTACTGTTTATGTAAGCAGACAGTTTTATTGTTCATGATGATATATTTTTATC
TTGTGCAATGTAACATCAGAGATTTTGAGACACAACGTGGCTTTGTTGAATAAATCGAACTTTTGCTGAG
TTGAAGGATCAGATCACGCATCTTCCCGACAACGCAGACCGTTCCGTGGCAAAGCAAAAGTTCAAAATCA
CCAACTGGTCCACCTACAACAAAGCTCTCATCAACCGTGGCTCCCTCACTTTCTGGCTGGATGATGGGGC
GATTCAGGCCTGGTATGAGTCAGCAACACCTTCTTCACGAGGCAGACCTCAGCGCTAGCGGAGTGTATAC
TGGCTTACTATGTTGGCACTGATGAGGGTGTCAGTGAAGTGCTTCATGTGGCAGGAGAAAAAAGGCTGCA
CCGGTGCGTCAGCAGAATATGTGATACAGGATATATTCCGCTTCCTCGCTCACTGACTCGCTACGCTCGG
TCGTTCGACTGCGGCGAGCGGAAATGGCTTACGAACGGGGCGGAGATTTCCTGGAAGATGCCAGGAAGAT
ACTTAACAGGGAAGTGAGAGGGCCGCGGCAAAGCCGTTTTTCCATAGGCTCCGCCCCCCTGACAAGCATC
ACGAAATCTGACGCTCAAATCAGTGGTGGCGAAACCCGACAGGACTATAAAGATACCAGGCGTTTCCCCT
GGCGGCTCCCTCGTGCGCTCTCCTGTTCCTGCCTTTCGGTTTACCGGTGTCATTCCGCTGTTATGGCCGC
GTTTGTCTCATTCCACGCCTGACACTCAGTTCCGGGTAGGCAGTTCGCTCCAAGCTGGACTGTATGCACG
AACCCCCCGTTCAGTCCGACCGCTGCGCCTTATCCGGTAACTATCGTCTTGAGTCCAACCCGGAAAGACA
TGCAAAAGCACCACTGGCAGCAGCCACTGGTAATTGATTTAGAGGAGTTAGTCTTGAAGTCATGCGCCGG
TTAAGGCTAAACTGAAAGGACAAGTTTTGGTGACTGCGCTCCTCCAAGCCAGTTACCTCGGTTCAAAGAG
TTGGTAGCTCAGAGAACCTTCGAAAAACCGCCCTGCAAGGCGGTTTTTTCGTTTTCAGAGCAAGAGATTA
CGCGCAGACCAAAACGATCTCAAGAAGATCATCTTATTAAGGGGTCTGACGCTCAGTGGAACGAAAACTC
ACGTTAAGGGATTTTGGTCATGAGATTATCAAAAAGGATCTTCACCTAGATCCTTTTAAATTAAAAATGA
AGTTTTAAATCAATCTAAAGTATATATGAGTAAACTTGGTCTGACAGTTACCAATGCTTAATCAGTGAGG
CACCTATCTCAGCGATCTGTCTATTTCGTTCATCCATAGTTGCCTGACTCCCCGTCGTGTAGATAACTAC
GATACGGGAGGGCTTACCATCTGGCCCCAGTGCTGCAATGATACCGCGAGACCCACGCTCACCGGCTCCA
GATTTATCAGCAATAAACCAGCCAGCCGGAAGGGCCGAGCGCAGAAGTGGTCCTGCAACTTTATCCGCCT
CCATCCAGTCTATTCCATGGTGCCACCTGACGTCTAAGAAACCATTATTATCATGACATTAACCTATAAA
AATAGGCGTATCACGAGGCAGAATTTCAGATAAAAAAAATCCTTAGCTTTCGCTAAGGATGATTTCTGGA
ATTCGCGGCCGCTTCTAGAG
