>Addgene plasmid #78640 | pBW201J109-gfp | depositor partial sequence | sequence record 146753 | gfp
ATGCGTAAAGGAGAAGAACTTTTCACTGGAGTTGTCCCAATTCTTGTTGAATTAGATGGTGATGTTAATG
GGCACAAATTTTCTGTCAGTGGAGAGGGTGAAGGTGATGCAACATACGGAAAACTTACCCTTAAATTTAT
TTGCACTACTGGAAAACTACCTGTTCCATGGCCAACACTTGTCACTACTTTCGGTTATGGTGTTCAATGC
TTTGCGAGATACCCAGATCATATGAAACAGCATGACTTTTTCAAGAGTGCCATGCCCGAAGGTTATGTAC
AGGAAAGAACTATATTTTTCAAAGATGACGGGAACTACAAGACACGTGCTGAAGTCAAGTTTGAAGGTGA
TACCCTTGTTAATAGAATCGAGTTAAAAGGTATTGATTTTAAAGAAGATGGAAACATTCTTGGACACAAA
TTGGAATACAACTATAACTCACACAATGTATACATCATGGCAGACAAACAAAAGAATGGAATCAAAGTTA
ACTTCAAAATTAGACACAACATTGAAGATGGAAGCGTTCAACTAGCAGACCATTATCAACAAAATACTCC
AATTGGCGATGGCCCTGTCCTTTTACCAGACAACCATTACCTGTCCACACAATCTGCCCTTTCGAAAGAT
CCCAACGAAAAGAGAGACCACATGGTCCTTCTTGAGTTTGTAACAGCTGCTGGGATTACACATGGCATGG
ATGAACTATACAAATAATAA
