>Addgene plasmid #78640 | pBW201J109-gfp | addgene partial sequence | sequence record 154107 | GFPfusionREV 5'-CTCCACTGACAGAAAATTTG-3'
ACAAGAATTGGGACAACTCCAGTGAAAAGTTCTTCTCCTTTACGCATCTAGTATTTCTCCTCTTTAATCT
CTAGTAGCTAGCACAGTCCCTAGGACTGAGCTAGCTGTAAACTCTAGAAGCGGCCGCGAATTCCAGAAAT
CATCCTTAGCGAAAGCTAAGGATTTTTTTTATCTGAAATTCTGCCTCGTGATACGCCTATTTTTATAGGT
TAATGTCATGATAATAATGGTTTCTTAGACGTCAGGTGGCACCATGGAATAGACTGGATGGAGGCGGATA
AAGTTGCAGGACCACTTCTGCGCTCGGCCCTTCCGGCTGGCTGGTTTATTGCTGATAAATCTGGAGCCGG
TGAGCGTGGGTCTCGCGGTATCATTGCAGCACTGGGGCCAGATGGTAAGCCCTCCCGTATCGTAGTTATC
TACACGACGGGGAGTCAGGCAACTATGGATGAACGAAATAGACAGATCGCTGAGATAGGTGCCTCACTGA
TTAAGCATTGGTAACTGTCAGACCAAGTTTACTCATATATACTTTAGATTGATTTAAAACTTCATTTTTA
ATTTAAAAGGATCTAGGTGAAGATCCTTTTTGATAATCTCATGACCAAAATCCCTTAACGTGAGTTTTCG
TTCCACTGAGCGTCAGACCCCTTAATAAGATGATCTTCTTGAGATCGTTTTGGTCTGCGCGTAATCTCTT
GCTCTGAAAACGAAAAAACCGCCTTGCAGGGCGGTTTTTCGAAGGTTCTCTGAGCTACCAACTCTTTGAA
CCGAGGTAACTGGCTTGGAGGAGCGCAGTCACCAAAACTTGTCCTTTCAGTTTAGCCT
