>Addgene plasmid #78640 | pBW201J109-gfp | addgene partial sequence | sequence record 154108 | MoCloR 5'-gccacctgacgtctaagaaacc-3'
AAATAGGCGTATCACGAGGCAGAATTTCAGATAAAAAAAATCCTTAGCTTTCGCTAAGGATGATTTCTGG
AATTCGCGGCCGCTTCTAGAGTTTACAGCTAGCTCAGTCCTAGGGACTGTGCTAGCTACTAGAGATTAAA
GAGGAGAAATACTAGATGCGTAAAGGAGAAGAACTTTTCACTGGAGTTGTCCCAATTCTTGTTGAATTAG
ATGGTGATGTTAATGGGCACAAATTTTCTGTCAGTGGAGAGGGTGAAGGTGATGCAACATACGGAAAACT
TACCCTTAAATTTATTTGCACTACTGGAAAACTACCTGTTCCATGGCCAACACTTGTCACTACTTTCGGT
TATGGTGTTCAATGCTTTGCGAGATACCCAGATCATATGAAACAGCATGACTTTTTCAAGAGTGCCATGC
CCGAAGGTTATGTACAGGAAAGAACTATATTTTTCAAAGATGACGGGAACTACAAGACACGTGCTGAAGT
CAAGTTTGAAGGTGATACCCTTGTTAATAGAATCGAGTTAAAAGGTATTGATTTTAAAGAAGATGGAAAC
ATTCTTGGACACAAATTGGAATACAACTATAACTCACACAATGTATACATCATGGCAGACAAACAAAAGA
ATGGAATCAAAGTTAACTTCAAAATTAGACACAACATTGAAGATGGAAGCGTTCAACTAGCAGACCATTA
TCAACAAAATACTCCAATTGGCGATGGCCCTGTCCTTTTACCAG
